Addgene plasmid #61021: pHT101-mCherry
Purpose: (Empty Backbone) Expresses mCherry tagged fusion proteins in worms
Depositing lab: Casonya Johnson. Depositing organization: Georgia State University.
Backbone
  Vector backbone: pPD95_67
  Backbone manufacturer: Andrew Fire (Addgene plasmid #1490)
  Backbone size (bp): 4526
  Modifications to backbone: mCherry was amplified from pCFJ90 (Addgene plasmid #19327) and inserted into pPD95_67 to replace GFP with mCherry.
  Vector type: Worm Expression
  Promoter: lac
  Tag / fusion protein: mCherry
Growth in bacteria
  Bacterial resistance: Ampicillin, 100 μg/mL
  Growth temperature: 37°C
  Growth strain: DH5alpha
  Copy number: High Copy
Gene/Insert
  Cloning method: Restriction Enzyme
  Sequencing primers: 5′ M13pUC-rev
Resource information
  A portion of this plasmid was derived from a plasmid made by: Constructed by Han-Ting Chou in the laboratory of Casonya Johnson.
Terms and licenses: Academic/Nonprofit Terms; Industry Terms: Not Available to Industry
Depositor comments: This vector can be used to create N- terminal or C-terminal mCherry tagged fusion proteins for expression in C. elegans. The mCherry and a modified MCS was inserted into the vector backbone using AgeI and EcoRI sites. See plasmid map and sequence for more information. Note that mCherry has been codon optimized for C. elegans expression. See pCFJ90 (Plasmid #19327) for details on the mCherry protein sequence.
How to cite: pHT101-mCherry was a gift from Casonya Johnson (Addgene plasmid # 61021 ; http://n2t.net/addgene:61021 ; RRID:Addgene_61021)
