[The description below was written by a language model from this plasmid's Addgene catalogue record and pLannotate feature annotations shown in this document.]
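Description:
pHT101-mCherry is an empty-backbone worm expression vector for building mCherry-tagged fusion proteins in Caenorhabditis elegans. It derives from pPD95_67, one of the promoterless GFP vectors of the Fire C. elegans vector kit. The GFP coding region was replaced with mCherry amplified from pCFJ90, and the mCherry and a modified multiple cloning site were inserted between the AgeI and EcoRI sites. The total size is 4,526 bp. The plasmid is propagated in E. coli as a high-copy construct through a ColE1/pUC-type origin and is selected with ampicillin via the β-lactamase gene and its own promoter.

The payload is the mCherry open reading frame, a monomeric, fast-maturing red fluorescent protein derived from Discosoma, here codon-optimized for C. elegans. According to the depositor, the cloning sites allow a gene of interest to be fused at either the N- or the C-terminus of mCherry. The only promoter listed in the catalogue and in the feature table is the bacterial lac promoter, with its CAP binding site and operator, a remnant of the pUC-type backbone lying upstream of the cloning site. No worm promoter is annotated, so the user is presumably expected to supply one together with the coding sequence of interest. Downstream of mCherry, the annotation software flags a short fragment matching C. elegans aex-5. This hints at worm genomic sequence in that region, but the record does not state its function. The small rop, bom and lacI fragments are non-functional backbone remnants. Typical uses would be examining the expression pattern and subcellular localization of tagged proteins in transgenic worms.
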