Features (pLannotate 1.2.2; 12 found; start..end, strand, type, name):
      1..41      -  misc_feature   MCS (fragment): pUC18/19 multiple cloning site
    179..1039    +  CDS            mCherry: mCherry is a basic (constitutively fluorescent) red fluorescent protein published in 2004, derived from Discosoma sp.. It is reported to be a very rapidly-maturing monomer with low acid sensitivity.
   1657..1809    +  CDS            aex-5 (fragment): AEX5_CAEEL - Also known as kpc-3 From Caenorhabditis elegans.
   1937..1972    +  CDS            rop (fragment): Rop protein, which maintains plasmids at low copy number; rop
   2074..2173    +  misc_feature   bom (fragment): basis of mobility region from pBR322
   2271..2375    +  promoter       AmpR promoter: bla
   2376..3236    +  CDS            AmpR: β-lactamase; bla; confers resistance to ampicillin, carbenicillin, and related antibiotics
   3407..3995    +  rep_origin     ori: high-copy-number ColE1/pMB1/pBR322/pUC origin of replication
   4178..4270    +  CDS            lacI (fragment): lac repressor; lacI; The lac repressor binds to the lac operator to inhibit transcription in E. coli. This inhibition can be relieved by adding lactose or isopropyl-β-D-thiogalactopyranoside (IPTG).
   4283..4304    +  protein_bind   CAP binding site: CAP binding activates transcription in the presence of cAMP. E. coli catabolite activator protein
   4319..4349    +  promoter       lac promoter: promoter for the E. coli lac operon
   4357..4373    +  protein_bind   lac operator: The lac repressor binds to the lac operator to inhibit transcription in E. coli. This inhibition can be relieved by adding lactose or isopropyl-β-D-thiogalactopyranoside (IPTG). lac repressor encoded by lacI
>Addgene plasmid #61021 | pHT101-mCherry | depositor full sequence | sequence record 98700 | pHT101-mCherry sequence 4526 bps
AAGCTTGCATGCCTGCAGGTCGACTCTAGAGGATCCCCGGGATTGGCCAAAGGACCCAAAGGTATGTTTC
GAATGATACTAACATAACATAGAACATTTTCAGGAGGACCCTTGGAGGGTACCGAGCTCAGAAAAAATGA
CTGCTCCAAAGAAGAAGCGTAAGGTACCGGTAGGCTTAATGGTCTCAAAGGGTGAAGAAGATAACATGGC
AATTATTAAAGAGTTTATGCGTTTCAAGGTGCATATGGAGGGATCTGTCAATGGGCATGAGTTTGAAATT
GAAGGTGAAGGAGAAGGCCGACCATATGAGGGAACACAAACCGCAAAACTAAAGGTAAGTTTAAACATAT
ATATACTAACTAACCCTGATTATTTAAATTTTCAGGTAACTAAAGGCGGACCATTACCATTCGCCTGGGA
CATCCTCTCTCCACAGTTCATGTATGGAAGTAAAGCTTATGTTAAACATCCGGCAGATATACCAGATTAT
TTGAAACTTTCATTCCCGGAGGGTTTTAAGTGGGAACGCGTAATGAATTTTGAAGACGGAGGAGTTGTTA
CAGTGACGCAAGACTCAAGGTAAGTTTAAACAGTTCGGTACTAACTAACCATACATATTTAAATTTTCAG
CCTCCAAGATGGAGAATTTATTTATAAAGTCAAACTTCGAGGAACGAATTTCCCCTCGGATGGACCTGTT
ATGCAGAAGAAGACTATGGGATGGGAAGCTTCAAGTGAAAGAATGTACCCTGAAGACGGTGCTCTTAAGG
GAGAGATTAAACAACGTCTTAAATTGAAAGATGGAGGACATTACGATGCTGAGGTAAGTTTAAACATGAT
TTTACTAACTAACTAATCTGATTTAAATTTTCAGGTGAAGACAACTTACAAAGCCAAAAAACCAGTTCAG
CTGCCAGGAGCGTACAATGTTAATATTAAACTGGATATCACCTCCCACAACGAGGATTACACTATCGTTG
AGCAATATGAAAGAGCTGAAGGGCGGCACTCGACAGGTGGCATGGATGAATTGTATAAGATCTAGCCATG
GAATTCCAACTGAGCGCCGGTCGCTACCATTACCAACTTGTCTGGTGTCAAAAATAATAGGGGCCGCTGT
CATCAGAGTAAGTTTAAACTGAGTTCTACTAACTAACGAGTAATATTTAAATTTTCAGCATCTCGCGCCC
GTGCCTCTGACTTCTAAGTCCAATTACTCTTCAACATCCCTACATGCTCTTTCTCCCTGTGCTCCCACCC
CCTATTTTTGTTATTATCAAAAAACTTCTCTTAATTTCTTTGTTTTTTAGCTTCTTTTAAGTCACCTCTA
ACAATGAAATTGTGTAGATTCAAAAATAGAATTAATTCGTAATAAAAAGTCGAAAAAAATTGTGCTCCCT
CCCCCCATTAATAATAATTCTATCCCAAAATCTACACAATGTTCTGTGTACACTTCTTATGTTTTTTACT
TCTGATAAATTTTTTTGAAACATCATAGAAAAAACCGCACACAAAATACCTTATCATATGTTACGTTTCA
GTTTATGACCGCAATTTTTATTTCTTCGCACGTCTGGGCCTCTCATGACGTCAAATCATGCTCATCGTGA
AAAAGTTTTGGAGTATTTTTGGAATTTTTCAATCAAGTGAAAGTTTATGAAATTAATTTTCCTGCTTTTG
CTTTTTGGGGTTTCCCCTATTGTTTGTCAAGATTTCGAGGACGGCGTTTTTCTTGCTAAAATCACAAGTA
TTGATGAGCACGATGCAAGAAAGATCGGAAGAAGGTTTGGGTTTGAGGCTCAGTGGAAGGTGAGTAGAAG
TTGATAATTTGAAAGTGGAGTAGTGTCTATGGGGTTTTTGCCTTAAATGACAGAATACATTCCCAATATA
CCAAACATAACTGTTTCCTACTAGTCGGCCGTACGGGCCCTTTCGTCTCGCGCGTTTCGGTGATGACGGT
GAAAACCTCTGACACATGCAGCTCCCGGAGACGGTCACAGCTTGTCTGTAAGCGGATGCCGGGAGCAGAC
AAGCCCGTCAGGGCGCGTCAGCGGGTGTTGGCGGGTGTCGGGGCTGGCTTAACTATGCGGCATCAGAGCA
GATTGTACTGAGAGTGCACCATATGCGGTGTGAAATACCGCACAGATGCGTAAGGAGAAAATACCGCATC
AGGCGGCCTTAAGGGCCTCGTGATACGCCTATTTTTATAGGTTAATGTCATGATAATAATGGTTTCTTAG
ACGTCAGGTGGCACTTTTCGGGGAAATGTGCGCGGAACCCCTATTTGTTTATTTTTCTAAATACATTCAA
ATATGTATCCGCTCATGAGACAATAACCCTGATAAATGCTTCAATAATATTGAAAAAGGAAGAGTATGAG
TATTCAACATTTCCGTGTCGCCCTTATTCCCTTTTTTGCGGCATTTTGCCTTCCTGTTTTTGCTCACCCA
GAAACGCTGGTGAAAGTAAAAGATGCTGAAGATCAGTTGGGTGCACGAGTGGGTTACATCGAACTGGATC
TCAACAGCGGTAAGATCCTTGAGAGTTTTCGCCCCGAAGAACGTTTTCCAATGATGAGCACTTTTAAAGT
TCTGCTATGTGGCGCGGTATTATCCCGTATTGACGCCGGGCAAGAGCAACTCGGTCGCCGCATACACTAT
TCTCAGAATGACTTGGTTGAGTACTCACCAGTCACAGAAAAGCATCTTACGGATGGCATGACAGTAAGAG
AATTATGCAGTGCTGCCATAACCATGAGTGATAACACTGCGGCCAACTTACTTCTGACAACGATCGGAGG
ACCGAAGGAGCTAACCGCTTTTTTGCACAACATGGGGGATCATGTAACTCGCCTTGATCGTTGGGAACCG
GAGCTGAATGAAGCCATACCAAACGACGAGCGTGACACCACGATGCCTGTAGCAATGGCAACAACGTTGC
GCAAACTATTAACTGGCGAACTACTTACTCTAGCTTCCCGGCAACAATTAATAGACTGGATGGAGGCGGA
TAAAGTTGCAGGACCACTTCTGCGCTCGGCCCTTCCGGCTGGCTGGTTTATTGCTGATAAATCTGGAGCC
GGTGAGCGTGGGTCTCGCGGTATCATTGCAGCACTGGGGCCAGATGGTAAGCCCTCCCGTATCGTAGTTA
TCTACACGACGGGGAGTCAGGCAACTATGGATGAACGAAATAGACAGATCGCTGAGATAGGTGCCTCACT
GATTAAGCATTGGTAACTGTCAGACCAAGTTTACTCATATATACTTTAGATTGATTTAAAACTTCATTTT
TAATTTAAAAGGATCTAGGTGAAGATCCTTTTTGATAATCTCATGACCAAAATCCCTTAACGTGAGTTTT
CGTTCCACTGAGCGTCAGACCCCGTAGAAAAGATCAAAGGATCTTCTTGAGATCCTTTTTTTCTGCGCGT
AATCTGCTGCTTGCAAACAAAAAAACCACCGCTACCAGCGGTGGTTTGTTTGCCGGATCAAGAGCTACCA
ACTCTTTTTCCGAAGGTAACTGGCTTCAGCAGAGCGCAGATACCAAATACTGTCCTTCTAGTGTAGCCGT
AGTTAGGCCACCACTTCAAGAACTCTGTAGCACCGCCTACATACCTCGCTCTGCTAATCCTGTTACCAGT
GGCTGCTGCCAGTGGCGATAAGTCGTGTCTTACCGGGTTGGACTCAAGACGATAGTTACCGGATAAGGCG
CAGCGGTCGGGCTGAACGGGGGGTTCGTGCACACAGCCCAGCTTGGAGCGAACGACCTACACCGAACTGA
GATACCTACAGCGTGAGCATTGAGAAAGCGCCACGCTTCCCGAAGGGAGAAAGGCGGACAGGTATCCGGT
AAGCGGCAGGGTCGGAACAGGAGAGCGCACGAGGGAGCTTCCAGGGGGAAACGCCTGGTATCTTTATAGT
CCTGTCGGGTTTCGCCACCTCTGACTTGAGCGTCGATTTTTGTGATGCTCGTCAGGGGGGCGGAGCCTAT
GGAAAAACGCCAGCAACGCGGCCTTTTTACGGTTCCTGGCCTTTTGCTGGCCTTTTGCTCACATGTTCTT
TCCTGCGTTATCCCCTGATTCTGTGGATAACCGTATTACCGCCTTTGAGTGAGCTGATACCGCTCGCCGC
AGCCGAACGACCGAGCGCAGCGAGTCAGTGAGCGAGGAAGCGGAAGAGCGCCCAATACGCAAACCGCCTC
TCCCCGCGCGTTGGCCGATTCATTAATGCAGCTGGCACGACAGGTTTCCCGACTGGAAAGCGGGCAGTGA
GCGCAACGCAATTAATGTGAGTTAGCTCACTCATTAGGCACCCCAGGCTTTACACTTTATGCTTCCGGCT
CGTATGTTGTGTGGAATTGTGAGCGGATAACAATTTCACACAGGAAACAGCTATGACCATGATTACGCCA
AGCTGTAAGTTTAAACATGATCTTACTAACTAACTATTCTCATTTAAATTTTCAGAGCTTAAAAATGGCT
GAAATCACTCACAACGATGGATACGCTAACAACTTGGAAATGAAAT
