>Addgene plasmid #61021 | pHT101-mCherry | addgene partial sequence | sequence record 100212 | pGEX3 5'-CCGGGAGCTGCATGTGTCAGAGG-3'
AAGGGCCCGTACGGCCGACTAGTAGGAAACAGTTATGTTTGGTATATTGGGAATGTATTCTGTCATTTAA
GGCAAAAACCCCATAGACACTACTCCACTTTCAAATTATCAACTTCTACTCACCTTCCACTGAGCCTCAA
ACCCAAACCTTCTTCCGATCTTTCTTGCATCGTGCTCATCAATACTTGTGATTTTAGCAAGAAAAACGCC
GTCCTCGAAATCTTGACAAACAATAGGGGAAACCCCAAAAAGCAAAAGCAGGAAAATTAATTTCATAAAC
TTTCACTTGATTGAAAAATTCCAAAAATACTCCAAAACTTTTTCACGATGAGCATGATTTGACGTCATGA
GAGGCCCAGACGTGCGAAGAAATAAAAATTGCGGTCATAAACTGAAACGTAACATATGATAAGGTATTTT
GTGTGCGGTTTTTTCTATGATGTTTCAAAAAAATTTATCAGAAGTAAAAAACATAAGAAGTGTACACAGA
ACATTGTGTAGATTTTGGGATAGAATTATTATTAATGGGGGGAGGGAGCACAATTTTTTTCGACTTTTTA
TTACGAATTAATTCTATTTTTGAATCTACACAATTTCATTGTTAGAGGTGACTTAAAAGAAGCTAAAAAA
CAAAGAAATTAAGAGAAGTTTTTTGATAATAACAAAAATAGGGGGTGGGAGCACAGGGAGAAAGAGCATG
TAGGGATGTTGAAGAGTAATTGGACTTAGAAGTCAGAGGCACGGGCGCGAGATGCTGAAAATTTAAATAT
TACTCGTTAGTTAGTAGAACTCAGTTTAAACTTACTCTGATGACAGCGGCCCCTATTATTTTTGACACCA
GACAAGTTGGTAATGGTAGCGACCGGCGCTCAGTTGGAATTCCATGGCTAGATCTTATACAATTCATCCA
TGCCACCTGTCGAGTGCCGCCCTTCAGCTCTTTCATATTGCTCAACGATAGTGTAATCCTCGTTGTGGGA
GG
