>Addgene plasmid #61021 | pHT101-mCherry | addgene partial sequence | sequence record 100213 | M13-Rev 5'-CAGGAAACAGCTATGACC-3'
TGATCTTACTAACTAACTATTCTCATTTAAATTTTCAGAGCTTAAAAATGGCTGAAATCACTCACAACGA
TGGATACGCTAACAACTTGGAAATGAAATAAGCTTGCATGCCTGCAGGTCGACTCTAGAGGATCCCCGGG
ATTGGCCAAAGGACCCAAAGGTATGTTTCGAATGATACTAACATAACATAGAACATTTTCAGGAGGACCC
TTGGAGGGTACCGAGCTCAGAAAAAATGACTGCTCCAAAGAAGAAGCGTAAGGTACCGGTAGGCTTAATG
GTCTCAAAGGGTGAAGAAGATAACATGGCAATTATTAAAGAGTTTATGCGTTTCAAGGTGCATATGGAGG
GATCTGTCAATGGGCATGAGTTTGAAATTGAAGGTGAAGGAGAAGGCCGACCATATGAGGGAACACAAAC
CGCAAAACTAAAGGTAAGTTTAAACATATATATACTAACTAACCCTGATTATTTAAATTTTCAGGTAACT
AAAGGCGGACCATTACCATTCGCCTGGGACATCCTCTCTCCACAGTTCATGTATGGAAGTAAAGCTTATG
TTAAACATCCGGCAGATATACCAGATTATTTGAAACTTTCATTCCCGGAGGGTTTTAAGTGGGAACGCGT
AATGAATTTTGAAGACGGAGGAGTTGTTACAGTGACGCAAGACTCAAGGTAAGTTTAAACAGTTCGGTAC
TAACTAACCATACATATTTAAATTTTCAGCCTCCAAGATGGAGAATTTATTTATAAAGTCAAACTTCGAG
GAACGAATTTCCCCTCGGATGGACCTGTTATGCAGAAGAAGACTATGGGATGGGAAGCTTCAAGTGAAAG
AATGTACCCTGAAGACGGTGCTCTTAAGGGAGAGATTAAACAACGTCTTAAATTGAAAGATGGA
